Addgene plasmid #84659: pQCXIP-Laforin Myc 2CS_new (C278S, C329S)
Purpose: mammalian expression and/or retrovirus preparation
Depositing lab: Ayano Satoh. Depositing organization: Okayama University. Publication: S-nitrosylation of laforin inhibits its phosphatase activity and is implicated in Lafora disease. Toyota R, Honjo Y, Imajo R, Satoh A. Sciencematters 10.19185/matters.201606000014.
Backbone
  Vector backbone: pQCXIP
  Total vector size (bp): 7200
  Vector type: Mammalian Expression, Retroviral
Growth in bacteria
  Bacterial resistance: Ampicillin, 100 μg/mL
  Growth temperature: 37°C
  Growth strain: NEB Stable
  Copy number: Low Copy
Gene/Insert
  Gene/Insert name: Laforin
  Species: H. sapiens (human)
  Entrez Gene: EPM2A (a.k.a. EPM2, MELF)
  Promoter: 5'LTR
  Tag / fusion protein: Myc (C terminal on insert)
  Cloning method: Restriction Enzyme; 5′ cloning site BamHI (not destroyed); 3′ cloning site BamHI (not destroyed)
  Sequencing primers: 5′ CGCCATCCACGCTGTTTTGAC
Terms and licenses: Academic/Nonprofit Terms; Industry Terms: Not Available to Industry
How to cite: pQCXIP-Laforin Myc 2CS_new (C278S, C329S) was a gift from Ayano Satoh (Addgene plasmid # 84659 ; http://n2t.net/addgene:84659 ; RRID:Addgene_84659)
