[The description below was written by a language model from this plasmid's Addgene catalogue record.]
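Description:
pQCXIP-Laforin Myc 2CS_new (C278S, C329S) is a retroviral and mammalian expression plasmid built on the pQCXIP backbone, with a recorded total size of about 7.2 kb. It is propagated in bacteria under ampicillin selection and is listed as low copy. It is grown in a recombination-deficient strain, a common precaution for vectors that carry repeated LTR sequences. No feature table accompanies the record, so the positions of the LTRs, the packaging signal and any mammalian selection cassette cannot be confirmed from the data given. The pQCXIP name is conventionally associated with a bicistronic IRES-puromycin design, but the record does not state this.

The insert is human laforin, the product of the EPM2A gene, a phosphatase whose loss is associated with Lafora disease. It was cloned into a BamHI site that is retained at both ends, so orientation was not fixed by the cloning strategy. The coding sequence carries a C-terminal Myc epitope tag for detection or immunoprecipitation. It also carries two cysteine-to-serine substitutions, C278S and C329S, which give the "2CS" in the name. The record lists the 5' LTR as the promoter.

The stated purpose is expression in mammalian cells, either by direct transfection or by preparing retrovirus for stable transduction. The associated publication concerns S-nitrosylation of laforin and its inhibitory effect on phosphatase activity. The double cysteine mutant therefore presumably tests the contribution of these residues to that modification, although the record does not spell out the role of each mutation.
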