>Addgene plasmid #84659 | pQCXIP-Laforin Myc 2CS_new (C278S, C329S) | addgene partial sequence | sequence record 166263 | LNCX 5'-AGCTCGTTTAGTGAACCGTCAGATC-3'
TTTTGACCTCCATAGAAGACACCGGGACCGATCCAGTCCTCCGCGGCCGGGAACGGTGCATTGGAACGGA
CCTGCAGGAATTGATCCGCGGCCGCACCGGTAGGCCTCGTACGCTTAATTAACGGATCCACTAGTCCAGT
GTGGTGGAATTCTGCAGATCGCAGAACAGCACGTGTTCTCCCCGGTGCCCGGGGCTCCCACACCACCGCC
CAATCGCTGCGGCCGCCTAGTGCTCGGGCCGCGCCTGACAGCCGCGGGGACTCCGGGCCCGGGTATTCGC
GCCGCCGCCGCCCGCCATGCGCTTCCGCTTTGGGGTGGTGGTGCCACCCGCCGTGGCCGGCGCCCGGCCG
GAGCTGCTGGTGGTGGGGTCGCGGCCCGAGCTGGGGCGTTGGGAGCCGCGCGG
