>Addgene plasmid #84659 | pQCXIP-Laforin Myc 2CS_new (C278S, C329S) | addgene partial sequence | sequence record 166264 | pCDH-rev 5'-GCATTCCTTTGGCGAGAG-3'
GGCCAGGTTTCCGGGCCCTCACATTGCCAAAAGACGGCAATATGGTGGAAAATAACATATAGACAAACGC
ACACCGGCCTTATTCCAAGCGGCTTCGGCCAGTAACGTTAGGGGGGGGGGAGGGAGAGGGG
