>Addgene plasmid #84659 | pQCXIP-Laforin Myc 2CS_new (C278S, C329S) | addgene partial sequence | sequence record 167462 | Laforin-F 5'-ACAATGAAAACAACTTGGTGGAT-3'
CTGGATTGAGGCCACTGGACACACCAATGAAATGAAGCACACAACAGACTTCTATTTTAATATTGCAGGC
CACCAAGCCATGCATTATTCAAGAATTCTACCAAATATCTGGCTGGGTAGCTGCCCTCGTCAGGTGGAAC
ATGTAACCATCAAACTGAAGCATGAATTGGGGATTACAGCTGTAATGAATTTCCAGACTGAATGGGATAT
TGTACAGAATTCCTCAGGCTGTAACCGCTACCCAGAGCCCATGACTCCAGACACTATGATTAAACTATAT
AGGGAAGAAGGCTTGGCCTACATCTGGATGCCAACACCAGATATGAGCACCGAAGGCCGAGTACAGATGC
TGCCCCAGGCGGTGTGCCTGCTGCATGCGCTGCTGGAGAAGGGACACATCGTGTACGTGCACTGCAACGC
TGGGGTGGGCCGCTCCACCGCGGCTGTCAGCGGCTGGCTCCAGTATGTGATGGGCTGGAATCTGAGGAAG
GTGCAGTATTTCCTCATGGCCAAGAGGCCGGCTGTCTACATTGACGAAGAGGCCTTGGCCCGGGCACAAG
AAGATTTTTTCCAGAAATTTGGGAAGGTTCGTTCTTCTGTGAGTAGCCTGTACTCGAGTCTAGAGGGCCC
GCGGTTCGAACAAAAACTCATCTCAGAAGAGGATCTGAATATGCATACCGGTCATCATCACCATCACCAT
TGAGTTTAAACCCGCTGATCAGCCTCGACTGTGCCTTCTAGTTGCCAGCCATCTGTTGTTTGCCCCTCCC
CCGTGCCTTCCTTGACCCTGGAAGGTGCCACTCCCACTGTCCTTTCCTAATAAA
